Addgene plasmid #147683: pnYC-NpM-HsPAN3_245-687-L571EG578E_U
Purpose: Bacterial Expression of HsPAN3_245-687-L571EG578E
Depositing lab: Elisa Izaurralde. Depositing organization: Max Planck Institute for Developmental Biology. Publication: Structure of the PAN3 pseudokinase reveals the basis for interactions with the PAN2 deadenylase and the GW182 proteins. Christie M, Boland A, Huntzinger E, Weichenrieder O, Izaurralde E. Mol Cell. 2013 Aug 8;51(3):360-73. doi: 10.1016/j.molcel.2013.07.011. PubMed 23932717.
Backbone
  Vector backbone: Unknown
  Vector type: Bacterial Expression
Growth in bacteria
  Bacterial resistance: Chloramphenicol, 25 μg/mL
  Growth temperature: 37°C
  Growth strain: DH5alpha
  Copy number: Low Copy
Gene/Insert
  Gene/Insert name: HsPAN3_245-687-L571EG578E
  Species: H. sapiens (human)
  Entrez Gene: PAN3 (a.k.a. RP11-179F17.3)
  Cloning method: Unknown
Terms and licenses: Academic/Nonprofit Terms; Industry Terms: Not Available to Industry
Depositor comments: ORF exrtacted from NCBI:BC128180.1 Plasmids from this collection were made available to the research community and donated after the lab closed. Please note that the sequence provided by the depositing laboratory may be theoretical/predicted or based on Sanger sequencing results. There may be discrepancies between sequencing results obtained by Addgene and the depositor sequence. If an Addgene verified sequence is not available, please contact before placing your order to request that our lab fully sequence the plasmid.
How to cite: pnYC-NpM-HsPAN3_245-687-L571EG578E_U was a gift from Elisa Izaurralde (Addgene plasmid # 147683 ; http://n2t.net/addgene:147683 ; RRID:Addgene_147683)
