[The description below was written by a language model from this plasmid's Addgene catalogue record and pLannotate feature annotations shown in this document.]
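Description:
pnYC-NpM-HsPAN3_245-687-L571EG578E_U is a 6.8 kb bacterial expression plasmid for producing a mutant fragment of human PAN3 in E. coli. The catalogue lists the backbone as unknown, but the annotated features point to a pACYC-like architecture. It carries a p15A origin of replication and a chloramphenicol acetyltransferase gene under its own cat promoter, and disrupted remnants of a tetracycline resistance gene and its promoter flank the expression cassette. The p15A origin gives low-to-medium copy number and is compatible with ColE1-type plasmids, so the vector is suited to co-expression with a second plasmid, although the record does not say it was used that way. Selection is with chloramphenicol. The short resD, RSF ori and IS1 fragments appear to be backbone remnants rather than functional parts.

The expression cassette consists of a T7 promoter with an adjacent lac operator, the T7 gene 10 ribosome binding site, and a T7 terminator, giving IPTG-inducible transcription in hosts that supply T7 RNA polymerase and lac repressor. No lacI gene is annotated on the plasmid. The open reading frame begins with a signal-sequence-free maltose binding protein, which stays cytosolic and serves as an N-terminal solubility and affinity tag. This is followed by PAN3 residues 245–687 carrying the L571E and G578E substitutions. The annotation tool matched this region to mouse Pan3 by homology, but the record gives the source as a human cDNA. A short hit to a T7 gene 10B-derived solubility tag lies between the insert and the terminator, and whether it is translated is not stated. PAN3 is the regulatory subunit of the PAN2–PAN3 deadenylase complex. The associated publication is a structural study of the PAN3 pseudokinase and its interactions with PAN2 and GW182 proteins, so this plasmid likely provided recombinant mutant protein for that work, though the record does not state what the mutations do.
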