Features (pLannotate 1.2.2; 18 found; start..end, strand, type, name):
    739..834     -  CDS            resD (fragment): REDF_ECOLI - Also known as D. Protein inferred from homology: Swiss-Prot protein existence level 3. Acts as a repressor of transcription and as a site-specific resolvase that cleaves at the RfsF site. From Escherichia coli (strain K12).
    824..881     +  CDS            TcR (fragment): tetracycline efflux protein; tet; confers resistance to tetracycline
    878..971     -  CDS            TcR (fragment): tetracycline efflux protein; tet; confers resistance to tetracycline
   1475..2375    -  CDS            TcR (fragment): tetracycline efflux protein; tet; confers resistance to tetracycline
   2402..2420    +  promoter       T7 promoter: promoter for bacteriophage T7 RNA polymerase
   2421..2445    +  protein_bind   lac operator: The lac repressor binds to the lac operator to inhibit transcription in E. coli. This inhibition can be relieved by adding lactose or isopropyl-β-D-thiogalactopyranoside (IPTG). lac repressor encoded by lacI
   2460..2482    +  RBS            RBS: efficient ribosome binding site from bacteriophage T7 gene 10 (Olins and Rangwala, 1989)
   2493..3589    +  CDS            MBP (fragment): maltose binding protein from E. coli; malE (mutated); This version of the gene does not encode a signal sequence, so MBP will remain in the cytosol.
   3641..4963    +  CDS            Pan3 (fragment): PAN3_MOUSE - Experimental evidence at protein level: Swiss-Prot protein existence level 1. Regulatory subunit of the poly(A)-nuclease (PAN) deadenylation complex, one of two cytoplasmic mRNA deadenylases involved in general and miRNA-mediated mRNA turnover. PAN specifically shortens poly(A) tails of RNA and the activity is stimulated by poly(A)-binding protein (PABP). PAN deadenylation is followed by rapid degradation of the shortened mRNA tails by the CCR4-NOT complex. Deadenylated mRNAs are then degraded by two alternative mechanisms, namely exosome-mediated 3'-5' exonucleolytic degradation,
   4986..5035    +  CDS            SET1 (fragment): solubility-enhancement tag derived from T7 phage gene 10B
   5043..5090    +  terminator     T7 terminator: transcription terminator for bacteriophage T7 RNA polymerase
   5113..5217    -  CDS            TcR (fragment): tetracycline efflux protein; tet; confers resistance to tetracycline
   5265..5293    -  promoter       tet promoter: E. coli promoter for tetracycline efflux protein gene
   5405..5950    +  rep_origin     p15A ori: Plasmids containing the medium-copy-number p15A origin of replication can be propagated in E. coli cells that contain a second plasmid with the ColE1 origin.
   6038..6093    +  rep_origin     RSF ori (fragment): Plasmids containing the RSF 1030 origin of replication can be propagated in E. coli cells that contain additional plasmids with compatible origins.
   6212..6355    -  mobile_element IS1 (fragment): prokaryotic transposable element IS1
   6476..6578    +  promoter       cat promoter: promoter of the E. coli cat gene encoding chloramphenicol acetyltransferase
   6579..441     +  CDS            CmR (across the origin): chloramphenicol acetyltransferase; cat; confers resistance to chloramphenicol
>Addgene plasmid #147683 | pnYC-NpM-HsPAN3_245-687-L571EG578E_U | depositor full sequence | sequence record 290130 | Full Sequence
GGTATGGCAATGAAAGACGGTGAGCTGGTGATATGGGATAGTGTTCACCCTTGTTACACCGTTTTCCATG
AGCAAACTGAAACGTTTTCATCGCTCTGGAGTGAATACCACGACGATTTCCGGCAGTTTCTACACATATA
TTCGCAAGATGTGGCGTGTTACGGTGAAAACCTGGCCTATTTCCCTAAAGGGTTTATTGAGAATATGTTT
TTCGTCTCAGCCAATCCCTGGGTGAGTTTCACCAGTTTTGATTTAAACGTGGCCAATATGGACAACTTCT
TCGCCCCCGTTTTCACCATGGGCAAATATTATACGCAAGGCGACAAGGTGCTGATGCCGCTGGCGATTCA
GGTTCATCATGCCGTCTGTGATGGCTTCCATGTCGGCAGAATGCTTAATGAATTACAACAGTACTGCGAT
GAGTGGCAGGGCGGGGCGTAATTTTTTTAAGGCAGTTATTGGTGCCCTTAAACGCCTGGTGCTACGCCTG
AATAAGTGATAATAAGCGGATGAATGGCAGAAATTCGAAAGCAAATTCGACCCGGTCGTCGGTTCAGGGC
AGGGTCGTTAAATAGCCGCTTATGTCTATTGCTGGTTTACCGGTTTATTGACTACCGGAAGCAGTGTGAC
CGTGTGCTTCTCAAATGCCTGAGGCCAGTTTGCTCAGGCTCTCCCCGTGGAGGTAATAATTGACGATATG
ATCATTTATTCTGCCTCCCAGAGCCTGATAAAAACGGTTAGCGCTTCGTTAATACAGATGTAGGTGTTCC
ACAGGGTAGCCAGCAGCATCCTGCGATGCAGATCCGGAACATAATGGTGCAGGGCGCTTGTTTCGGCGTG
GGTATGGTGGCAGGCCCCGTGGCCGGGGGACTGTTGGGCGCTGCCGGCACCTGTCCTACGAGTTGCATGA
TAAAGAAGACAGTCATAAGTGCGGCGACGATAGTCATGCCCCGCGCCCACCGGAAGGAGCTACCGGACAG
CGGTGCGGACTGTTGTAACTCAGAATAAGAAATGAGGCCGCTCATGGCGTTGACTCTCAGTCATAGTATC
GTGGTATCACCGGTTGGTTCCACTCTCTGTTGCGGGCAACTTCAGCAGCACGTAGGGGACTTCCGCGTTT
CCAGACTTTACGAAACACGGAAACCGAAGACCATTCATGTTGTTGCTCAGGTCGCAGACGTTTTGCAGCA
GCAGTCGCTTCACGTTCGCTCGCGTATCGGTGATTCATTCTGCTAACCAGTAAGGCAACCCCGCCAGCCT
AGCCGGGTCCTCAACGACAGGAGCACGATCATGCGCACCCGTGGCCAGGACCCAACGCTGCCCGAGATGC
GCCGCGTGCGGCTGCTGGAGATGGCGGACGCGATGGATATGTTCTGCCAAGGGTTGGTTTGCGCATTCAC
AGTTCTCCGCAAGAATTGATTGGCTCCAATTCTTGGAGTGGTGAATCCGTTAGCGAGGTGCCGCCGGCTT
CCATTCAGGTCGAGGTGGCCCGGCTCCATGCACCGCGACGCAACGCGGGGAGGCAGACAAGGTATAGGGC
GGCGCCTACAATCCATGCCAACCCGTTCCATGTGCTCGCCGAGGCGGCATAAATCGCCGTGACGATCAGC
GGTCCAGTGATCGAAGTTAGGCTGGTAAGAGCCGCGAGCGATCCTTGAAGCTGTCCCTGATGGTCGTCAT
CTACCTGCCTGGACAGCATGGCCTGCAACGCGGGCATCCCGATGCCGCCGGAAGCGAGAAGAATCATAAT
GGGGAAGGCCATCCAGCCTCGCGTCGCGAACGCCAGCAAGACGTAGCCCAGCGCGTCGGCCGCCATGCCG
GCGATAATGGCCTGCTTCTCGCCGAAACGTTTGGTGGCGGGACCAGTGACGAAGGCTTGAGCGAGGGCGT
GCAAGATTCCGAATACCGCAAGCGACAGGCCGATCATCGTCGCGCTCCAGCGAAAGCGGTCCTCGCCGAA
AATGACCCAGAGCGCTGCCGGCACCTGTCCTACGAGTTGCATGATAAAGAAGACAGTCATAAGTGCGGCG
ACGATAGTCATGCCCCGCGCCCACCGGAAGGAGCTGACTGGGTTGAAGGCTCTCAAGGGCATCGGTCGAC
GCTCTCCCTTATGCGACTCCTGCATTAGGAAGCAGCCCAGTAGTAGGTTGAGGCCGTTGAGCACCGCCGC
CGCAAGGAATGGTGCATGCAAGGAGATGGCGCCCAACAGTCCCCCGGCCACGGGGCCTGCCACCATACCC
ACGCCGAAACAAGCGCTCATGAGCCCGAAGTGGCGAGCCCGATCTTCCCCATCGGTGATGTCGGCGATAT
AGGCGCCAGCAACCGCACCTGTGGCGCCGGTGATGCCGGCCACGATGCGTCCGGCGTAGAGGATCAGACT
AAGATCTCGATCCCGCGAAATTAATACGACTCACTATAGGGGAATTGTGAGCGGATAACAATTCCCCACT
AGTAATAATTTTGTTTAACTTTAAGAAGGAGATATACCATGGAAACTGAAGAAGGTAAACTGGTAATCTG
GATTAACGGCGATAAAGGCTATAACGGTCTCGCTGAAGTCGGTAAGAAATTCGAGAAAGATACCGGAATT
AAAGTCACCGTTGAGCATCCGGATAAACTGGAAGAGAAATTCCCACAGGTTGCGGCAACTGGCGATGGCC
CTGACATTATCTTCTGGGCACACGACCGCTTTGGTGGCTACGCTCAATCTGGCCTGTTGGCTGAAATCAC
CCCGGACAAAGCGTTCCAGGACAAGCTGTATCCGTTTACCTGGGATGCCGTACGTTACAACGGCAAGCTG
ATTGCTTACCCGATCGCTGTTGAAGCGTTATCGCTGATTTATAACAAAGACCTGCTGCCGAACCCGCCAA
AAACCTGGGAAGAGATCCCGGCGCTGGATAAAGAACTGAAAGCGAAAGGTAAGAGCGCCCTGATGTTCAA
CCTGCAAGAACCGTACTTCACCTGGCCGCTGATTGCTGCTGACGGGGGTTATGCGTTCAAGTATGAAAAC
GGCAAGTACGACATTAAAGACGTGGGCGTGGATAACGCTGGCGCGAAAGCGGGTCTGACCTTCCTGGTTG
ACCTGATTAAAAACAAACACATGAATGCAGACACCGATTACTCCATCGCAGAAGCTGCCTTTAATAAAGG
CGAAACAGCGATGACCATCAACGGCCCGTGGGCATGGTCCAACATCGACACCAGCAAAGTGAATTATGGT
GTAACGGTACTGCCGACCTTCAAGGGTCAACCATCCAAACCGTTCGTTGGCGTGCTGAGCGCAGGTATTA
ACGCCGCCAGTCCGAACAAAGAGCTGGCAAAAGAGTTCCTCGAAAACTATCTGCTGACTGATGAAGGTCT
GGAAGCGGTTAATAAAGACAAACCGCTGGGTGCCGTAGCGCTGAAGTCTTACGAGGAAGAGTTGGCGAAA
GATCCACGTATTGCCGCCACGATGGAAAACGCCCAGAAAGGTGAAATCATGCCGAACATCCCGCAGATGT
CCGCTTTCTGGTATGCCGTGCGTACTGCGGTGATCAACGCCGCCAGCGGTCGTCAGACTGTCGATGAAGC
CCTTAAAGACGCGCAGACTGGTACCGGCAGCGGCCTGGAAGTTCTGTTCCAGGGGCCCCATATGCTCGAG
ATGGCTGATGAACTCCGACAGGAGCTGATCAACAGACATTTAATAACAATGGCTCAAATTGATCAAGCAG
ATATGCCAGCAGTTCCTACAGAGGTTGACAGCTACCATAGCCTATTCCCTCTAGAACCACTGCCACCTCC
CAACCGGATACAGAAATCAAGTAATTTTGGATATATTACATCTTGCTACAAAGCTGTAAACAGCAAAGAT
GATCTGCCATATTGCCTTCGGAGGATACATGGTTTTCGTCTTGTTAACACAAAGTGCATGGTGTTGGTCG
ACATGTGGAAGAAAATTCAACACTCAAATATCGTAACTTTGCGTGAAGTATTTACCACTAAAGCATTTGC
TGAGCCCTCTCTTGTGTTTGCACATGATTTCCATGCTGGAGGAGAAACTATGATGAGCAGACACTTTAAT
GACCCTAATGCTGATGCCTACTTCACCAAGAGAAAGTGGGGTCAGCACGAGGGACCATTGCCCAGGCAGC
ATGCTGGATTATTGCCAGAATCTCTTATTTGGGCATATATTGTCCAACTAAGTTCTGCATTGCGTACCAT
TCATACAGCAGGTTTGGCATGTCGAGTTATGGATCCAACAAAGATTCTGATAACTGGCAAAACAAGGTTG
CGAGTAAATTGTGTTGGAGTTTTTGATGTTTTAACATTTGATAACAGTCAAAATAATAATCCATTGGCAT
TAATGGCCCAGTACCAGCAAGCAGATCTGATATCATTAGGAAAAGTTGTGTTGGCTTTGGCTTGCAACTC
TTTGGCAGGAATTCAGCGAGAGAATTTACAGAAAGCCATGGAACTGGTGACAATCAACTATTCCTCTGAC
CTGAAGAATCTGATTTTGTATTTGTTGACTGACCAAAACAGGATGCGAAGTGTAAATGACATCATGCCCA
TGATTGGTGCTCGATTTTATACTCAATTGGATGCTGCTCAAATGAGAAATGATGTCATAGAGGAAGACGA
AGCAAAGGAGGTTCAAAATGAAAGACTGTTTAGGCTCCTAGCAAAATTGGGAACAATCAATGAGAGGCCG
GAGTTTCAGAAGGATCCCACTTGGTCAGAGACTGGAGACCGTTATCTGTTGAAACTCTTTAGGGATCATC
TTTTTCATCAGGTGACAGAAGCAGGTGCTCCCTGGATTGACCTCAGTCATATAATTTCTTGTCTTAACAA
GCTAGATGCTGGTGTGCCAGAAAAAATAAGCCTGATTTCCAGAGATGAGAAGAGTGTACTTGTGGTGACC
TACAGTGACTTAAAGCGCTGCTTTGAAAATACTTTTCAAGAACTGATTGCAGCTGCAAATGGTCAGTTGT
AGCCTAGGAGATCCGGCTGCTAACAAAGCCCGAAAGGAAGCTGAGTTGGCTGCTGCCACCGCTGAGCAAT
AACTAGCATAACCCCTTGGGGCCTCTAAACGGGTCTTGAGGGGTTTTTTGCTGAAAGGAGGAACTATATC
CGGATATCCCGCAAGAGGCCCGGCAGTACCGGCATAACCAAGCCTATGCCTACAGCATCCAGGGTGACGG
TGCCGAGGATGACGATGAGCGCATTGTTAGATTTCATACACGGTGCCTGACTGCGTTAGCAATTTAACTG
TGATAAACTACCGCATTAAAGCTTATCGATGATAAGCTGTCAAACATGAGAATTACAACTTATATCGTAT
GGGGCTGACTTCAGGTGCTACATTTGAAGAGATAAATTGCACTGAAATCAAGAAATATTTTATCTGATTA
ATAAGATGATCTTCTTGAGATCGTTTTGGTCTGCGCGTAATCTCTTGCTCTGAAAACGAAAAAACCGCCT
TGCAGGGCGGTTTTTCGAAGGTTCTCTGAGCTACCAACTCTTTGAACCGAGGTAACTGGCTTGGAGGAGC
GCAGTCACCAAAACTTGTCCTTTCAGTTTAGCCTTAACCGGCGCATGACTTCAAGACTAACTCCTCTAAA
TCAATTACCAGTGGCTGCTGCCAGTGGTGCTTTTGCATGTCTTTCCGGGTTGGACTCAAGACGATAGTTA
CCGGATAAGGCGCAGCGGTCGGACTGAACGGGGGGTTCGTGCATACAGTCCAGCTTGGAGCGAACTGCCT
ACCCGGAACTGAGTGTCAGGCGTGGAATGAGACAAACGCGGCCATAACAGCGGAATGACACCGGTAAACC
GAAAGGCAGGAACAGGAGAGCGCACGAGGGAGCCGCCAGGGGGAAACGCCTGGTATCTTTATAGTCCTGT
CGGGTTTCGCCACCACTGATTTGAGCGTCAGATTTCGTGATGCTTGTCAGGGGGGCGGAGCCTATGGAAA
AACGGCTTTGCCGCGGCCCTCTCACTTCCCTGTTAAGTATCTTCCTGGCATCTTCCAGGAAATCTCCGCC
CCGTTCGTAAGCCATTTCCGCTCGCCGCAGTCGAACGACCGAGCGTAGCGAGTCAGTGAGCGAGGAAGCG
GAATATATCCTGTATCACATATTCTGCTGACGCACCGGTGCAGCCTTTTTTCTCCTGCCACATGAAGCAC
TTCACTGACACCCTCATCAGTGCCAACATAGTAAGCCAGTATACACTCCCCTAGCGCTGATGTCCGGCGG
TGCTTTTGCCGTTACGCACCACCCCGTCAGTAGCTGAACAGGAGGGACAGCTGATAGAAACAGAAGCCAC
TGGAGCACCTCAAAAACACCATCATACACTAAATCAGTAAGTTGGCAGCATCACCCGACGCACTTTGCGC
CGAATAAATACCTGTGACGGAAGATCACTTCGCAGAATAAATAAATCCTGGTGTCCCTGTTGATACCGGG
AAGCCCTGGGCCAACTTTTGGCGAAAATGAGACGTTGATCGGCACGTAAGAGGTTCCAACTTTCACCATA
ATGAAATAAGATCACTACCGGGCGTATTTTTTGAGTTATCGAGATTTTCAGGAGCTAAGGAAGCTAAAAT
GGAGAAAAAAATCACTGGATATACCACCGTTGATATATCCCAATGGCATCGTAAAGAACATTTTGAGGCA
TTTCAGTCAGTTGCTCAATGTACCTATAACCAGACCGTTCAGCTGGATATTACGGCCTTTTTAAAGACCG
TAAAGAAAAATAAGCACAAGTTTTATCCGGCCTTTATTCACATTCTTGCCCGCCTGATGAATGCTCATCC
GGAATTC
